Addgene plasmid #159962: AAV-CMV-NLS-mTurquoise2-optoNES-WPRE
Purpose: optical regulation of nuclear export
Depositing lab: Michael Courtney. Depositing organization: Turku Bioscience Centre. Publication: Resonance energy transfer sensitises and monitors in situ switching of LOV2-based optogenetic actuators. Li LL, Klein FM, Li Greci L, Popinigis A, Freudenberg F, Courtney MJ. Nat Commun. 2020 Oct 9;11(1):5107. doi: 10.1038/s41467-020-18816-8. PubMed 33037199.
Backbone
  Vector backbone: AAV
  Backbone size w/o insert (bp): 4651
  Vector type: Mammalian Expression, AAV
Growth in bacteria
  Bacterial resistance: Ampicillin, 100 μg/mL
  Growth temperature: 37°C
  Growth strain: NEB Stable
  Copy number: High Copy
Gene/Insert
  Gene/Insert name: NLS-mTurquoise2-optoNES
  Species: Synthetic
  Insert size (bp): 1250
  Mutation: synthetic
  Promoter: CMV-IE
  Cloning method: Restriction Enzyme; 5′ cloning site multiple; modular (not destroyed); 3′ cloning site multiple; modular (unknown if destroyed)
  Sequencing primers: 5′ 491-511; 3′ WPRE-
Terms and licenses: Academic/Nonprofit Terms; Industry Terms: Not Available to Industry
Depositor comments: Constructs are multipart, modular and generated iteratively.
How to cite: AAV-CMV-NLS-mTurquoise2-optoNES-WPRE was a gift from Michael Courtney (Addgene plasmid # 159962 ; http://n2t.net/addgene:159962 ; RRID:Addgene_159962)
