[The description below was written by a language model from this plasmid's Addgene catalogue record and pLannotate feature annotations shown in this document.]
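Description:
AAV-CMV-NLS-mTurquoise2-optoNES-WPRE is an adeno-associated virus transfer plasmid for mammalian expression, carrying a synthetic fusion protein designed for optical regulation of nuclear export. The sequenced record is about 5.9 kb. It is propagated in bacteria as a high-copy plasmid through a ColE1/pUC-type origin with ampicillin selection (AmpR under its own bla promoter), and the backbone also contains an f1 phage origin. The expression cassette is flanked by AAV2 inverted terminal repeats, which allow the intervening DNA to be replicated and packaged into AAV particles when rep, cap and helper functions are supplied. The 3′ ITR is annotated in full, whereas only short fragments of the 5′ ITR were detected. This may reflect the difficulty of sequencing or annotating these repeats rather than a true truncation.

Between the ITRs, the human CMV immediate-early enhancer and promoter drive the roughly 1.25 kb NLS-mTurquoise2-optoNES insert. A nuclear localisation signal, named in the record but not separately annotated, precedes the cyan fluorescent protein mTurquoise2. A short linker derived from a cloning site then joins it to the optoNES module. The automated annotation labels part of this module as miniSOG. Because miniSOG is itself an engineered LOV2 domain and the associated publication concerns LOV2-based actuators, this hit most likely reflects homology to a LOV2 photosensor rather than miniSOG proper. In such designs, light typically uncages a nuclear export signal, shifting the reporter from nucleus to cytoplasm against the constitutive NLS. The publication title suggests that the fused fluorescent protein also serves in resonance energy transfer to sensitise and monitor LOV2 switching. A WPRE downstream of the coding sequence enhances transcript expression, and a human growth hormone polyadenylation signal terminates the cassette. The depositor notes that the constructs are modular and were assembled iteratively.
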