Features (pLannotate 1.2.2; 18 found; start..end, strand, type, name):
     12..39      +  repeat_region  AAV2 ITR (fragment): inverted terminal repeat of adeno-associated virus serotype 2 inverted
     68..95      +  repeat_region  AAV2 ITR (fragment): inverted terminal repeat of adeno-associated virus serotype 2 inverted
    205..508     +  enhancer       CMV enhancer: human cytomegalovirus immediate early enhancer
    509..712     +  promoter       CMV promoter: human cytomegalovirus (CMV) immediate early promoter
    787..1500    +  CDS            mTurquoise2: mTurquoise2 is a basic (constitutively fluorescent) cyan fluorescent protein published in 2012, derived from Aequorea victoria. It is reported to be a rapidly-maturing monomer with very low acid sensitivity.
   1501..1535    +  misc_feature   MCS (fragment): multiple cloning site
   1558..1875    +  CDS            miniSOG: miniSOG is a basic (constitutively fluorescent) cyan fluorescent protein published in 2011, derived from Arabidopsis thaliana. It requires the cofactor flavin for fluorescence.
   2012..2600    +  misc_feature   WPRE: woodchuck hepatitis virus posttranscriptional regulatory element
   2608..2626    +  misc_feature   MCS (fragment): multiple cloning site
   2630..3106    +  polyA_signal   hGH poly(A) signal: human growth hormone polyadenylation signal
   3146..3286    +  repeat_region  AAV2 ITR: inverted terminal repeat of adeno-associated virus serotype 2 inverted
   3291..3342    -  misc_feature   bom (fragment): basis of mobility region from pBR322
   3361..3816    +  rep_origin     f1 ori (sequence partly withheld): f1 bacteriophage origin of replication; arrow indicates direction of (+) strand synthesis
   3817..3866    -  misc_feature   bom (fragment): basis of mobility region from pBR322
   3968..4003    -  CDS            rop (fragment): Rop protein, which maintains plasmids at low copy number; rop
   4098..4202    +  promoter       AmpR promoter: bla
   4203..5063    +  CDS            AmpR: β-lactamase; bla; confers resistance to ampicillin, carbenicillin, and related antibiotics
   5234..5822    +  rep_origin     ori: high-copy-number ColE1/pMB1/pBR322/pUC origin of replication
>Addgene plasmid #159962 | AAV-CMV-NLS-mTurquoise2-optoNES-WPRE | addgene full sequence | sequence record 315013 | Addgene NGS Result
CCTGCAGGCAGCTGCGCGCTCGCTCGCTCACTGAGGCCGCCCGGGCGTCGGGCGACCTTTGGTCGCCCGG
CCTCAGTGAGCGAGCGAGCGCGCAGAGAGGGAGTGGCCAACTCCATCACTAGGGGTTCCTGCGGCCGCAC
GCGTGTGTCTAGAATAGTAATCAATTACGGGGTCATTAGTTCATAGCCCATATATGGAGTTCCGCGTTAC
ATAACTTACGGTAAATGGCCCGCCTGGCTGACCGCCCAACGACCCCCGCCCATTGACGTCAATAATGACG
TATGTTCCCATAGTAACGCCAATAGGGACTTTCCATTGACGTCAATGGGTGGAGTATTTACGGTAAACTG
CCCACTTGGCAGTACATCAAGTGTATCATATGCCAAGTACGCCCCCTATTGACGTCAATGACGGTAAATG
GCCCGCCTGGCATTATGCCCAGTACATGACCTTATGGGACTTTCCTACTTGGCAGTACATCTACGTATTA
GTCATCGCTATTACCATGGTGATGCGGTTTTGGCAGTACATCAATGGGCGTGGATAGCGGTTTGACTCAC
GGGGATTTCCAAGTCTCCACCCCATTGACGTCAATGGGAGTTTGTTTTGGCACCAAAATCAACGGGACTT
TCCAAAATGTCGTAACAACTCCGCCCCATTGACGCAAATGGGCGGTAGGCGTGTACGGTGGGAGGTCTAT
ATAAGCAGAGCTGGTTTAGTGAACCGTCAGATCCGCTAGCCGCCACCATGGCCGCAGCAAAGCGCGTGAA
GCTGGACCTACCGGTCGTGAGCAAGGGCGAGGAGCTGTTCACCGGGGTGGTGCCCATCCTGGTCGAGCTG
GACGGCGACGTAAACGGCCACAAGTTCAGCGTGTCCGGCGAGGGCGAGGGCGATGCCACCTACGGCAAGC
TGACCCTGAAGTTCATCTGCACCACCGGCAAGCTGCCCGTGCCCTGGCCCACCCTCGTGACCACCCTGTC
CTGGGGCGTGCAGTGCTTCGCCCGCTACCCCGACCACATGAAGCAGCACGACTTCTTCAAGTCCGCCATG
CCCGAAGGCTACGTCCAGGAGCGCACCATCTTCTTCAAGGACGACGGCAACTACAAGACCCGCGCCGAGG
TGAAGTTCGAGGGCGACACCCTGGTGAACCGCATCGAGCTGAAGGGCATCGACTTCAAGGAGGACGGCAA
CATCCTGGGGCACAAGCTGGAGTACAACTACTTTAGCGACAACGTCTATATCACCGCCGACAAGCAGAAG
AACGGCATCAAGGCCAACTTCAAGATCCGCCACAACATCGAGGACGGCGGCGTGCAGCTCGCCGACCACT
ACCAGCAGAACACCCCCATCGGCGACGGCCCCGTGCTGCTGCCCGACAACCACTACCTGAGCACCCAGTC
CAAGCTTAGCAAAGACCCCAACGAGAAGCGCGATCACATGGTCCTGCTGGAGTTCGTGACCGCCGCCGGG
ATCACTCTCGGCATGGACGAGCTGTACAAGTCCGGACTCAGATCTCGAGCTCAAGCTTCGAATTCACTGG
CAACAACACTGGAGAGAATCGAGAAAAACTTCGTCATCACCGACCCTAGACTGCCCGATAATCCTATCAT
CTTCGCCTCCGACTCATTTCTCCAGCTCACTGAGTACTCTCGGGAGGAAATTCTGGGCCGGAATTGCCGG
TTCCTCCAGGGACCTGAAACCGATAGAGCCACTGTCCGAAAAATCCGGGATGCCATCGACAATCAGACTG
AGGTGACCGTCCAGCTCATCAATTACACCAAATCTGGCAAAAAATTCTGGAACCTGTTCCACCTCCAGCC
TATGAGAGATCAGAAGGGCGACGTCCAGTACTTTATTGGCGTCCAGCTGGATGGAACTGAACATGTGAGG
GACGCTGCAGAACGAGAGGGCGTGATGCTCATCAAAAAAACCGCCGAAAACATCGATGAGCTGCTGAAGG
AGCTGGCCGACCTGAACCTGGACTAGGGATCCGCGGCCGCTAGATAACTGAAATCAACCTCTGGATTACA
AAATTTGTGAAAGATTGACTGGTATTCTTAACTATGTTGCTCCTTTTACGCTATGTGGATACGCTGCTTT
AATGCCTTTGTATCATGCTATTGCTTCCCGTATGGCCTTCATTTTCTCCTCCTTGTATAAATCCTGGTTG
CTGTCTCTTTATGAGGAGTTGTGGCCCGTTGTCAGGCAACGTGGCGTGGTGTGCACTGTGTTTGCTGACG
CAACCCCCACTGGTTGGGGCATTGCCACCACCTGTCAGCTCCTTTCCGGGACTTTCGCTTTCCCCCTCCC
TATTGCCACGGCGGAACTCATCGCCGCCTGCCTTGCCCGCTGCTGGACAGGGGCTCGGCTGTTGGGCACT
GACAATTCCGTGGTGTTGTCGGGGAAATCATCGTCCTTTCCTTGGCTGCTCGCCTATGTTGCCACCTGGA
TTCTGCGCGGGACGTCCTTCTGCTACGTCCCTTCGGCCCTCAATCCAGCGGACCTTCCTTCCCGCGGCCT
GCTGCCGGCTCTGCGGCCTCTTCCGCGTCTTCGCCTTCGCCCTCAGACGAGTCGGATCTCCCTTTGGGCC
GCCTCCCCGCATCGATTGTACCGCGGGCCCGGGATCTACGGGTGGCATCCCTGTGACCCCTCCCCAGTGC
CTCTCCTGGCCCTGGAAGTTGCCACTCCAGTGCCCACCAGCCTTGTCCTAATAAAATTAAGTTGCATCAT
TTTGTCTGACTAGGTGTCCTTCTATAATATTATGGGGTGGAGGGGGGTGGTATGGAGCAAGGGGCAAGTT
GGGAAGACAACCTGTAGGGCCTGCGGGGTCTATTGGGAACCAAGCTGGAGTGCAGTGGCACAATCTTGGC
TCACTGCAATCTCCGCCTCCTGGGTTCAAGCGATTCTCCTGCCTCAGCCTCCCGAGTTGTTGGGATTCCA
GGCATGCATGACCAGGCTCAGCTAATTTTTGTTTTTTTGGTAGAGACGGGGTTTCACCATATTGGCCAGG
CTGGTCTCCAACTCCTAATCTCAGGTGATCTACCCACCTTGGCCTCCCAAATTGCTGGGATTACAGGCGT
GAACCACTGCTCCCTTCCCTGTCCTTCTGATTTTGTAGGTAACCACGTGCGGACCGAGCGGCCGCAGGAA
CCCCTAGTGATGGAGTTGGCCACTCCCTCTCTGCGCGCTCGCTCGCTCACTGAGGCCGGGCGACCAAAGG
TCGCCCGACGCCCGGGCTTTGCCCGGGCGGCCTCAGTGAGCGAGCGAGCGCGCAGCTGCCTGCAGGGGCG
CCTGATGCGGTATTTTCTCCTTACGCATCTGTGCGGTATTTCACACCGCATA
[95 nt withheld, positions 3343-3437]
T
[46 nt withheld, positions 3439-3484]
C
[141 nt withheld, positions 3486-3626]
CCTTTGACGTTGGAGTCCACGTTCTTT
[37 nt withheld, positions 3654-3690]
ACTCTATCTCGGGCTATTCTTTTGATTTATAAGGGATTTTGCCGATTTCGGTCTATTGGTTAAAAAATGA
GCTGATTTAACAAAAATTTAACGCGAATTTTAACAAAATATTAACGTTTACAATTTTATGGTGCACTCTC
AGTACAATCTGCTCTGATGCCGCATAGTTAAGCCAGCCCCGACACCCGCCAACACCCGCTGACGCGCCCT
GACGGGCTTGTCTGCTCCCGGCATCCGCTTACAGACAAGCTGTGACCGTCTCCGGGAGCTGCATGTGTCA
GAGGTTTTCACCGTCATCACCGAAACGCGCGAGACGAAAGGGCCTCGTGATACGCCTATTTTTATAGGTT
AATGTCATGATAATAATGGTTTCTTAGACGTCAGGTGGCACTTTTCGGGGAAATGTGCGCGGAACCCCTA
TTTGTTTATTTTTCTAAATACATTCAAATATGTATCCGCTCATGAGACAATAACCCTGATAAATGCTTCA
ATAATATTGAAAAAGGAAGAGTATGAGTATTCAACATTTCCGTGTCGCCCTTATTCCCTTTTTTGCGGCA
TTTTGCCTTCCTGTTTTTGCTCACCCAGAAACGCTGGTGAAAGTAAAAGATGCTGAAGATCAGTTGGGTG
CACGAGTGGGTTACATCGAACTGGATCTCAACAGCGGTAAGATCCTTGAGAGTTTTCGCCCCGAAGAACG
TTTTCCAATGATGAGCACTTTTAAAGTTCTGCTATGTGGCGCGGTATTATCCCGTATTGACGCCGGGCAA
GAGCAACTCGGTCGCCGCATACACTATTCTCAGAATGACTTGGTTGAGTACTCACCAGTCACAGAAAAGC
ATCTTACGGATGGCATGACAGTAAGAGAATTATGCAGTGCTGCCATAACCATGAGTGATAACACTGCGGC
CAACTTACTTCTGACAACGATCGGAGGACCGAAGGAGCTAACCGCTTTTTTGCACAACATGGGGGATCAT
GTAACTCGCCTTGATCGTTGGGAACCGGAGCTGAATGAAGCCATACCAAACGACGAGCGTGACACCACGA
TGCCTGTAGCAATGGCAACAACGTTGCGCAAACTATTAACTGGCGAACTACTTACTCTAGCTTCCCGGCA
ACAATTAATAGACTGGATGGAGGCGGATAAAGTTGCAGGACCACTTCTGCGCTCGGCCCTTCCGGCTGGC
TGGTTTATTGCTGATAAATCTGGAGCCGGTGAGCGTGGGTCTCGCGGTATCATTGCAGCACTGGGGCCAG
ATGGTAAGCCCTCCCGTATCGTAGTTATCTACACGACGGGGAGTCAGGCAACTATGGATGAACGAAATAG
ACAGATCGCTGAGATAGGTGCCTCACTGATTAAGCATTGGTAACTGTCAGACCAAGTTTACTCATATATA
CTTTAGATTGATTTAAAACTTCATTTTTAATTTAAAAGGATCTAGGTGAAGATCCTTTTTGATAATCTCA
TGACCAAAATCCCTTAACGTGAGTTTTCGTTCCACTGAGCGTCAGACCCCGTAGAAAAGATCAAAGGATC
TTCTTGAGATCCTTTTTTTCTGCGCGTAATCTGCTGCTTGCAAACAAAAAAACCACCGCTACCAGCGGTG
GTTTGTTTGCCGGATCAAGAGCTACCAACTCTTTTTCCGAAGGTAACTGGCTTCAGCAGAGCGCAGATAC
CAAATACTGTTCTTCTAGTGTAGCCGTAGTTAGGCCACCACTTCAAGAACTCTGTAGCACCGCCTACATA
CCTCGCTCTGCTAATCCTGTTACCAGTGGCTGCTGCCAGTGGCGATAAGTCGTGTCTTACCGGGTTGGAC
TCAAGACGATAGTTACCGGATAAGGCGCAGCGGTCGGGCTGAACGGGGGGTTCGTGCACACAGCCCAGCT
TGGAGCGAACGACCTACACCGAACTGAGATACCTACAGCGTGAGCTATGAGAAAGCGCCACGCTTCCCGA
AGGGAGAAAGGCGGACAGGTATCCGGTAAGCGGCAGGGTCGGAACAGGAGAGCGCACGAGGGAGCTTCCA
GGGGGAAACGCCTGGTATCTTTATAGTCCTGTCGGGTTTCGCCACCTCTGACTTGAGCGTCGATTTTTGT
GATGCTCGTCAGGGGGGCGGAGCCTATGGAAAAACGCCAGCAACGCGGCCTTTTTACGGTTCCTGGCCTT
TTGCTGGCCTTTTGCTCACATGT
